Addgene plasmid #198058: Ai-LV (CS-TRE-mOKS-PRE-Ubc-rtTA-I2G)
Purpose: Generation of rodent iPS cells from somatic cells
Depositing lab: Hiromitsu Nakauchi. Depositing organization: University of Tokyo, Institute of Medical Science (IMS). Publication: The generation and maintenance of rat induced pluripotent stem cells. Yamaguchi T, Hamanaka S, Nakauchi H. Methods Mol Biol. 2014;1210:143-50. doi: 10.1007/978-1-4939-1435-7_11. PubMed 25173166.
Backbone
  Vector backbone: pcDNA3.1
  Total vector size (bp): 15735
  Vector type: Mammalian Expression, Lentiviral
Growth in bacteria
  Bacterial resistance: Ampicillin, 100 μg/mL
  Growth temperature: 37°C
  Growth strain: NEB Stable
  Copy number: High Copy
Gene/Insert
  Gene/Insert name: mOct4, mKlf4, mSox2 (alt names: mOct4; mKlf4; mSox2)
  Species: M. musculus (mouse)
  Insert size (bp): 3591
  Entrez Gene: Sox2 (a.k.a. Sox-2, lcc, ysb); Pou5f1 (a.k.a. NF-A3, Oct-3, Oct-3/4, Oct-4, Oct3, Oct3/4, Oct4, Otf-3, Otf-4, Otf3, Otf3-rs7, Otf3g, Otf4); Klf4 (a.k.a. EZF, Gklf, Zie)
Terms and licenses: Academic/Nonprofit Terms; Industry Terms: Not Available to Industry
How to cite: Ai-LV (CS-TRE-mOKS-PRE-Ubc-rtTA-I2G) was a gift from Hiromitsu Nakauchi (Addgene plasmid # 198058 ; http://n2t.net/addgene:198058 ; RRID:Addgene_198058)
