[The description below was written by a language model from this plasmid's Addgene catalogue record and pLannotate feature annotations shown in this document.]
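Description:
Ai-LV (CS-TRE-mOKS-PRE-Ubc-rtTA-I2G) is an all-in-one, doxycycline-inducible HIV-1-based lentiviral transfer plasmid of about 15.7 kb for reprogramming rodent somatic cells into induced pluripotent stem cells. The catalogue lists pcDNA3.1 as the backbone. In bacteria it is maintained by a high-copy ColE1/pUC-type origin with ampicillin resistance. The backbone also carries an f1 origin and an SV40/EM7-driven bleomycin/Zeocin resistance cassette that lies outside the viral genome. Viral RNA is transcribed from a CMV enhancer/promoter fused to a truncated 5' LTR, followed by the Ψ packaging signal with a partial gag sequence, the RRE for Rev-dependent export, and the cPPT/CTS. The downstream LTR is also annotated only as a truncated LTR, and a bGH polyadenylation signal follows it.

Between the LTRs sit two expression units. A tight TRE promoter (tet operators plus a minimal CMV promoter) drives a polycistronic mouse Oct4 (Pou5f1)–Klf4–Sox2 cassette. An F2A peptide is annotated between Oct4 and Klf4, while the linker between Klf4 and Sox2 is not annotated. A WPRE follows to enhance transcript expression. Downstream, the constitutive human UbC promoter expresses rtTA-Advanced, linked by an EMCV IRES to EGFP and followed by a second WPRE. Transduced cells are therefore marked by green fluorescence and constantly produce the reverse transactivator. This switches on the three reprogramming factors only when tetracycline or doxycycline is present, so a single vector gives drug-controlled factor expression. The associated publication concerns generation and maintenance of rat iPS cells.
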