Features (pLannotate 1.2.2; 37 found; start..end, strand, type, name):
     10..729     +  CDS            EGFP: the original enhanced GFP (Yang et al., 1996) mammalian codon-optimized
    753..1341    +  misc_feature   WPRE: woodchuck hepatitis virus posttranscriptional regulatory element
   1266..1853    +  CDS            nef: NEF_HV112 - Experimental evidence at protein level: Swiss-Prot protein existence level 1. Extracellular Nef protein targets CD4(+) T-lymphocytes for apoptosis by interacting with CXCR4 surface receptors. From Human immunodeficiency virus type 1 group M subtype B (isolate PCV12) (HIV-1).
   1860..2040    +  LTR            5' LTR (truncated): truncated 5' long terminal repeat (LTR) from HIV-1
   2072..2296    +  polyA_signal   bGH poly(A) signal: bovine growth hormone polyadenylation signal
   2300..2321    +  promoter       SV40 promoter (fragment): SV40 enhancer and early promoter
   2342..2770    +  rep_origin     f1 ori (sequence partly withheld): f1 bacteriophage origin of replication; arrow indicates direction of (+) strand synthesis
   2784..3113    +  promoter       SV40 promoter: SV40 enhancer and early promoter
   3161..3208    +  promoter       EM7 promoter: synthetic bacterial promoter&nbsp
   3227..3601    +  CDS            BleoR: antibiotic-binding protein; Sh ble from Streptoalloteichus hindustanus; confers resistance to bleomycin, phleomycin, and Zeocin™
   3611..3736    +  CDS            ble (fragment): BLE_KLEPN - Experimental evidence at protein level: Swiss-Prot protein existence level 1. Binding protein with a strong affinity to the bleomycin family of antibiotics. Binds to CL990; an antimitotic-antibiotic compound. From Klebsiella pneumoniae.
   3731..3852    +  polyA_signal   SV40 poly(A) signal: SV40 polyadenylation signal
   3923..3945    -  protein_bind   lac operator (fragment): The lac repressor binds to the lac operator to inhibit transcription in E. coli. This inhibition can be relieved by adding lactose or isopropyl-β-D-thiogalactopyranoside (IPTG). lac repressor encoded by lacI
   3949..3979    -  promoter       lac promoter: promoter for the E. coli lac operon
   3994..4015    -  protein_bind   CAP binding site: CAP binding activates transcription in the presence of cAMP. E. coli catabolite activator protein
   4028..4120    -  CDS            lacI (fragment): lac repressor; lacI; The lac repressor binds to the lac operator to inhibit transcription in E. coli. This inhibition can be relieved by adding lactose or isopropyl-β-D-thiogalactopyranoside (IPTG).
   4303..4891    -  rep_origin     ori: high-copy-number ColE1/pMB1/pBR322/pUC origin of replication
   5062..5922    -  CDS            AmpR: β-lactamase; bla; confers resistance to ampicillin, carbenicillin, and related antibiotics
   5923..6027    -  promoter       AmpR promoter: bla
   6086..6138    -  misc_feature   bom (fragment): basis of mobility region from pBR322
   6293..6672    +  enhancer       CMV enhancer: human cytomegalovirus immediate early enhancer
   6673..6872    +  promoter       CMV promoter: human cytomegalovirus (CMV) immediate early promoter
   6890..7070    +  LTR            5' LTR (truncated): truncated 5' long terminal repeat (LTR) from HIV-1
   7117..7242    +  misc_feature   HIV-1 Ψ: packaging signal of human immunodeficiency virus type 1
   7226..7589    +  CDS            HIV-1 gag (fragment): gag protein from human immunodeficiency virus 1; gag
   7735..7968    +  misc_feature   RRE: The Rev response element (RRE) of HIV-1 allows for Rev-dependent mRNA export from the nucleus to the cytoplasm.
   8345..8445    +  CDS            Rev (fragment): human immunodeficiency virus 1 (HIV-1) Rev protein; rev; enhances nuclear export of unspliced and incompletely spliced viral mRNAs
   8471..8588    +  misc_feature   cPPT/CTS: central polypurine tract and central termination sequence of HIV-1
   8630..8944    +  promoter       tight TRE promoter: Tet-responsive promoter PTight, consisting of seven tet operator sequences followed by the minimal CMV promoter
   8967..10022   +  CDS            Pou5f1: PO5F1_MOUSE - Also known as Oct-3, Oct-4, Otf-3, Otf3. Experimental evidence at protein level: Swiss-Prot protein existence level 1. Transcription factor that binds to the octamer motif (5'- ATTTGCAT-3') (PubMed:1972777, PubMed:1690859, PubMed:1967980, PubMed:17525163, PubMed:23376973). Forms a trimeric complex with SOX2 or SOX15 on DNA and controls the expression of a number of genes involved in embryonic development such as YES1, FGF4, UTF1 and ZFP206 (PubMed:15863505, PubMed:17097055, PubMed:17496161, PubMed:19740739). Critical for early embryogenesis and for embryonic stem cell pluripotenc
  10038..10103   +  CDS            F2A: 2A peptide from foot-and-mouth disease virus polyprotein Eukaryotic ribosomes fail to insert a peptide bond between the Gly and Pro residues, yielding separate polypeptides.
  10095..11531   +  CDS            Klf4: KLF4_MOUSE - Also known as Ezf, Gklf, Zie. Experimental evidence at protein level: Swiss-Prot protein existence level 1. Transcription factor; can act both as activator and as repressor. Binds the 5'-CACCC-3' core sequence. Binds to the promoter region of its own gene and can activate its own transcription. Regulates the expression of key transcription factors during embryonic development. Plays an important role in maintaining embryonic stem cells, and in preventing their differentiation. Required for establishing the barrier function of the skin and for postnatal maturation and maintenance o
  11598..12554   +  CDS            Sox2: SOX2_MOUSE - Also known as Sox-2. Experimental evidence at protein level: Swiss-Prot protein existence level 1. Transcription factor that forms a trimeric complex with POU5F1 (OCT3/4) on DNA and controls the expression of a number of genes involved in embryonic development such as YES1, FGF4, UTF1 and ZFP206 (PubMed:15863505, PubMed:17097055, PubMed:19740739). Binds to the proximal enhancer region of NANOG (PubMed:15863505). Critical for early embryogenesis and for embryonic stem cell pluripotency (By similarity). Downstream SRRT target that mediates the promotion of neural stem cell self-rene
  12575..13163   +  misc_feature   WPRE: woodchuck hepatitis virus posttranscriptional regulatory element
  13173..14384   +  promoter       UbC promoter: human ubiquitin C promoter
  14397..15143   +  CDS            rtTA-Advanced: improved tetracycline-controlled transactivator In the Tet-On® system, rtTA-Advanced binds to the Tet-responsive element and stimulates transcription only in the presence of tetracycline or doxycycline.
  15155..9       +  misc_feature   IRES2 (across the origin): internal ribosome entry site (IRES) of the encephalomyocarditis virus (EMCV)
>Addgene plasmid #198058 | Ai-LV (CS-TRE-mOKS-PRE-Ubc-rtTA-I2G) | addgene full sequence | sequence record 392479 | Addgene NGS Result
GCCACAACCATGGTGAGCAAGGGCGAGGAGCTGTTCACCGGGGTGGTGCCCATCCTGGTCGAGCTGGACG
GCGACGTAAACGGCCACAAGTTCAGCGTGTCCGGCGAGGGCGAGGGCGATGCCACCTACGGCAAGCTGAC
CCTGAAGTTCATCTGCACCACCGGCAAGCTGCCCGTGCCCTGGCCCACCCTCGTGACCACCCTGACCTAC
GGCGTGCAGTGCTTCAGCCGCTACCCCGACCACATGAAGCAGCACGACTTCTTCAAGTCCGCCATGCCCG
AAGGCTACGTCCAGGAGCGCACCATCTTCTTCAAGGACGACGGCAACTACAAGACCCGCGCCGAGGTGAA
GTTCGAGGGCGACACCCTGGTGAACCGCATCGAGCTGAAGGGCATCGACTTCAAGGAGGACGGCAACATC
CTGGGGCACAAGCTGGAGTACAACTACAACAGCCACAACGTCTATATCATGGCCGACAAGCAGAAGAACG
GCATCAAGGTGAACTTCAAGATCCGCCACAACATCGAGGACGGCAGCGTGCAGCTCGCCGACCACTACCA
GCAGAACACCCCCATCGGCGACGGCCCCGTGCTGCTGCCCGACAACCACTACCTGAGCACCCAGTCCGCC
CTGAGCAAAGACCCCAACGAGAAGCGCGATCACATGGTCCTGCTGGAGTTCGTGACCGCCGCCGGGATCA
CTCTCGGCATGGACGAGCTGTACAAGTAACTCGAGGGATCAAGCTTATCGATAATCAACCTCTGGATTAC
AAAATTTGTGAAAGATTGACTGGTATTCTTAACTATGTTGCTCCTTTTACGCTATGTGGATACGCTGCTT
TAATGCCTTTGTATCATGCTATTGCTTCCCGTATGGCTTTCATTTTCTCCTCCTTGTATAAATCCTGGTT
GCTGTCTCTTTATGAGGAGTTGTGGCCCGTTGTCAGGCAACGTGGCGTGGTGTGCACTGTGTTTGCTGAC
GCAACCCCCACTGGTTGGGGCATTGCCACCACCTGTCAGCTCCTTTCCGGGACTTTCGCTTTCCCCCTCC
CTATTGCCACGGCGGAACTCATCGCCGCCTGCCTTGCCCGCTGCTGGACAGGGGCTCGGCTGTTGGGCAC
TGACAATTCCGTGGTGTTGTCGGGGAAGCTGACGTCCTTTCCATGGCTGCTCGCCTGTGTTGCCACCTGG
ATTCTGCGCGGGACGTCCTTCTGCTACGTCCCTTCGGCCCTCAATCCAGCGGACCTTCCTTCCCGCGGCC
TGCTGCCGGCTCTGCGGCCTCTTCCGCGTCTTCGCCTTCGCCCTCAGACGAGTCGGATCTCCCTTTGGGC
CGCCTCCCCGCATCGATACCGTCGAGACCTAGAAAAACATGGAGCAATCACAAGTAGCAATACAGCAGCT
ACCAATGCTGATTGTGCCTGGCTAGAAGCACAAGAGGAGGAGGAGGTGGGTTTTCCAGTCACACCTCAGG
TACCTTTAAGACCAATGACTTACAAGGCAGCTGTAGATCTTAGCCACTTTTTAAAAGAAAAGGGGGGACT
GGAAGGGCTAATTCACTCCCAACGAAGACAAGATATCCTTGATCTGTGGATCTACCACACACAAGGCTAC
TTCCCTGATTGGCAGAACTACACACCAGGGCCAGGGATCAGATATCCACTGACCTTTGGATGGTGCTACA
AGCTAGTACCAGTTGAGCAAGAGAAGGTAGAAGAAGCCAATGAAGGAGAGAACACCCGCTTGTTACACCC
TGTGAGCCTGCATGGGATGGATGACCCGGAGAGAGAAGTATTAGAGTGGAGGTTTGACAGCCGCCTAGCA
TTTCATCACATGGCCCGAGAGCTGCATCCGGACTGTACTGGGTCTCTCTGGTTAGACCAGATCTGAGCCT
GGGAGCTCTCTGGCTAACTAGGGAACCCACTGCTTAAGCCTCAATAAAGCTTGCCTTGAGTGCTTCAAGT
AGTGTGTGCCCGTCTGTTGTGTGACTCTGGTAACTAGAGATCCCTCAGACCCTTTTAGTCAGTGTGGAAA
ATCTCTAGCAGGGCCCGTTTAAACCCGCTGATCAGCCTCGACTGTGCCTTCTAGTTGCCAGCCATCTGTT
GTTTGCCCCTCCCCCGTGCCTTCCTTGACCCTGGAAGGTGCCACTCCCACTGTCCTTTCCTAATAAAATG
AGGAAATTGCATCGCATTGTCTGAGTAGGTGTCATTCTATTCTGGGGGGTGGGGTGGGGCAGGACAGCAA
GGGGGAGGATTGGGAAGACAATAGCAGGCATGCTGGGGATGCGGTGGGCTCTATGGCTTCTGAGGCGGAA
AGAACCAGCTGGGGCTCTAGGGGGTATCCCC
[124 nt withheld, positions 2342-2465]
C
[91 nt withheld, positions 2467-2557]
A
[49 nt withheld, positions 2559-2607]
CCTTTGACGTTGGAGTCCACGTTCTTT
[37 nt withheld, positions 2635-2671]
ACCCTATCTCGGTCTATTCTTTTGATTTATAAGGGATTTTGCCGATTTCGGCCTATTGGTTAAAAAATGA
GCTGATTTAACAAAAATTTAACGCGAATTAATTCTGTGGAATGTGTGTCAGTTAGGGTGTGGAAAGTCCC
CAGGCTCCCCAGCAGGCAGAAGTATGCAAAGCATGCATCTCAATTAGTCAGCAACCAGGTGTGGAAAGTC
CCCAGGCTCCCCAGCAGGCAGAAGTATGCAAAGCATGCATCTCAATTAGTCAGCAACCATAGTCCCGCCC
CTAACTCCGCCCATCCCGCCCCTAACTCCGCCCAGTTCCGCCCATTCTCCGCCCCATGGCTGACTAATTT
TTTTTATTTATGCAGAGGCCGAGGCCGCCTCTGCCTCTGAGCTATTCCAGAAGTAGTGAGGAGGCTTTTT
TGGAGGCCTAGGCTTTTGCAAAAAGCTCCCGGGAGCTTGTATATCCATTTTCGGATCTGATCAGCACGTG
TTGACAATTAATCATCGGCATAGTATATCGGCATAGTATAATACGACAAGGTGAGGAACTAAACCATGGC
CAAGTTGACCAGTGCCGTTCCGGTGCTCACCGCGCGCGACGTCGCCGGAGCGGTCGAGTTCTGGACCGAC
CGGCTCGGGTTCTCCCGGGACTTCGTGGAGGACGACTTCGCCGGTGTGGTCCGGGACGACGTGACCCTGT
TCATCAGCGCGGTCCAGGACCAGGTGGTGCCGGACAACACCCTGGCCTGGGTGTGGGTGCGCGGCCTGGA
CGAGCTGTACGCCGAGTGGTCGGAGGTCGTGTCCACGAACTTCCGGGACGCCTCCGGGCCGGCCATGACC
GAGATCGGCGAGCAGCCGTGGGGGCGGGAGTTCGCCCTGCGCGACCCGGCCGGCAACTGCGTGCACTTCG
TGGCCGAGGAGCAGGACTGACACGTGCTACGAGATTTCGATTCCACCGCCGCCTTCTATGAAAGGTTGGG
CTTCGGAATCGTTTTCCGGGACGCCGGCTGGATGATCCTCCAGCGCGGGGATCTCATGCTGGAGTTCTTC
GCCCACCCCAACTTGTTTATTGCAGCTTATAATGGTTACAAATAAAGCAATAGCATCACAAATTTCACAA
ATAAAGCATTTTTTTCACTGCATTCTAGTTGTGGTTTGTCCAAACTCATCAATGTATCTTATCATGTCTG
TATACCGTCGACCTCTAGCTAGAGCTTGGCGTAATCATGGTCATAGCTGTTTCCTGTGTGAAATTGTTAT
CCGCTCACAATTCCACACAACATACGAGCCGGAAGCATAAAGTGTAAAGCCTGGGGTGCCTAATGAGTGA
GCTAACTCACATTAATTGCGTTGCGCTCACTGCCCGCTTTCCAGTCGGGAAACCTGTCGTGCCAGCTGCA
TTAATGAATCGGCCAACGCGCGGGGAGAGGCGGTTTGCGTATTGGGCGCTCTTCCGCTTCCTCGCTCACT
GACTCGCTGCGCTCGGTCGTTCGGCTGCGGCGAGCGGTATCAGCTCACTCAAAGGCGGTAATACGGTTAT
CCACAGAATCAGGGGATAACGCAGGAAAGAACATGTGAGCAAAAGGCCAGCAAAAGGCCAGGAACCGTAA
AAAGGCCGCGTTGCTGGCGTTTTTCCATAGGCTCCGCCCCCCTGACGAGCATCACAAAAATCGACGCTCA
AGTCAGAGGTGGCGAAACCCGACAGGACTATAAAGATACCAGGCGTTTCCCCCTGGAAGCTCCCTCGTGC
GCTCTCCTGTTCCGACCCTGCCGCTTACCGGATACCTGTCCGCCTTTCTCCCTTCGGGAAGCGTGGCGCT
TTCTCATAGCTCACGCTGTAGGTATCTCAGTTCGGTGTAGGTCGTTCGCTCCAAGCTGGGCTGTGTGCAC
GAACCCCCCGTTCAGCCCGACCGCTGCGCCTTATCCGGTAACTATCGTCTTGAGTCCAACCCGGTAAGAC
ACGACTTATCGCCACTGGCAGCAGCCACTGGTAACAGGATTAGCAGAGCGAGGTATGTAGGCGGTGCTAC
AGAGTTCTTGAAGTGGTGGCCTAACTACGGCTACACTAGAAGAACAGTATTTGGTATCTGCGCTCTGCTG
AAGCCAGTTACCTTCGGAAAAAGAGTTGGTAGCTCTTGATCCGGCAAACAAACCACCGCTGGTAGCGGTG
GTTTTTTTGTTTGCAAGCAGCAGATTACGCGCAGAAAAAAAGGATCTCAAGAAGATCCTTTGATCTTTTC
TACGGGGTCTGACGCTCAGTGGAACGAAAACTCACGTTAAGGGATTTTGGTCATGAGATTATCAAAAAGG
ATCTTCACCTAGATCCTTTTAAATTAAAAATGAAGTTTTAAATCAATCTAAAGTATATATGAGTAAACTT
GGTCTGACAGTTACCAATGCTTAATCAGTGAGGCACCTATCTCAGCGATCTGTCTATTTCGTTCATCCAT
AGTTGCCTGACTCCCCGTCGTGTAGATAACTACGATACGGGAGGGCTTACCATCTGGCCCCAGTGCTGCA
ATGATACCGCGAGACCCACGCTCACCGGCTCCAGATTTATCAGCAATAAACCAGCCAGCCGGAAGGGCCG
AGCGCAGAAGTGGTCCTGCAACTTTATCCGCCTCCATCCAGTCTATTAATTGTTGCCGGGAAGCTAGAGT
AAGTAGTTCGCCAGTTAATAGTTTGCGCAACGTTGTTGCCATTGCTACAGGCATCGTGGTGTCACGCTCG
TCGTTTGGTATGGCTTCATTCAGCTCCGGTTCCCAACGATCAAGGCGAGTTACATGATCCCCCATGTTGT
GCAAAAAAGCGGTTAGCTCCTTCGGTCCTCCGATCGTTGTCAGAAGTAAGTTGGCCGCAGTGTTATCACT
CATGGTTATGGCAGCACTGCATAATTCTCTTACTGTCATGCCATCCGTAAGATGCTTTTCTGTGACTGGT
GAGTACTCAACCAAGTCATTCTGAGAATAGTGTATGCGGCGACCGAGTTGCTCTTGCCCGGCGTCAATAC
GGGATAATACCGCGCCACATAGCAGAACTTTAAAAGTGCTCATCATTGGAAAACGTTCTTCGGGGCGAAA
ACTCTCAAGGATCTTACCGCTGTTGAGATCCAGTTCGATGTAACCCACTCGTGCACCCAACTGATCTTCA
GCATCTTTTACTTTCACCAGCGTTTCTGGGTGAGCAAAAACAGGAAGGCAAAATGCCGCAAAAAAGGGAA
TAAGGGCGACACGGAAATGTTGAATACTCATACTCTTCCTTTTTCAATATTATTGAAGCATTTATCAGGG
TTATTGTCTCATGAGCGGATACATATTTGAATGTATTTAGAAAAATAAACAAATAGGGGTTCCGCGCACA
TTTCCCCGAAAAGTGCCACCTGACGTCGACGGATCGGGAGATCTCCCGATCCCCTATGGTGCACTCTCAG
TACAATCTGCTCTGATGCCGCATAGTTAAGCCAGTATCTGCTCCCTGCTTGTGTGTTGGAGGTCGCTGAG
TAGTGCGCGAGCAAAATTTAAGCTACAACAAGGCAAGGCTTGACCGACAATTGCATGAAGAATCTGCTTA
GGGTTAGGCGTTTTGCGCTGCTTCGCGATGTACGGGCCAGATATACGCGTTGACATTGATTATTGACTAG
TTATTAATAGTAATCAATTACGGGGTCATTAGTTCATAGCCCATATATGGAGTTCCGCGTTACATAACTT
ACGGTAAATGGCCCGCCTGGCTGACCGCCCAACGACCCCCGCCCATTGACGTCAATAATGACGTATGTTC
CCATAGTAACGCCAATAGGGACTTTCCATTGACGTCAATGGGTGGAGTATTTACGGTAAACTGCCCACTT
GGCAGTACATCAAGTGTATCATATGCCAAGTACGCCCCCTATTGACGTCAATGACGGTAAATGGCCCGCC
TGGCATTATGCCCAGTACATGACCTTATGGGACTTTCCTACTTGGCAGTACATCTACGTATTAGTCATCG
CTATTACCATGGTGATGCGGTTTTGGCAGTACATCAATGGGCGTGGATAGCGGTTTGACTCACGGGGATT
TCCAAGTCTCCACCCCATTGACGTCAATGGGAGTTTGTTTTGGCACCAAAATCAACGGGACTTTCCAAAA
TGTCGTAACAACTCCGCCCCATTGACGCAAATGGGCGGTAGGCGTGTACGGTGGGAGGTCTATATAAGCA
GCGCGTTTTGCCTGTACTGGGTCTCTCTGGTTAGACCAGATCTGAGCCTGGGAGCTCTCTGGCTAACTAG
GGAACCCACTGCTTAAGCCTCAATAAAGCTTGCCTTGAGTGCTTCAAGTAGTGTGTGCCCGTCTGTTGTG
TGACTCTGGTAACTAGAGATCCCTCAGACCCTTTTAGTCAGTGTGGAAAATCTCTAGCAGTGGCGCCCGA
ACAGGGACTTGAAAGCGAAAGGGAAACCAGAGGAGCTCTCTCGACGCAGGACTCGGCTTGCTGAAGCGCG
CACGGCAAGAGGCGAGGGGCGGCGACTGGTGAGTACGCCAAAAATTTTGACTAGCGGAGGCTAGAAGGAG
AGAGATGGGTGCGAGAGCGTCAGTATTAAGCGGGGGAGAATTAGATCGCGATGGGAAAAAATTCGGTTAA
GGCCAGGGGGAAAGAAAAAATATAAATTAAAACATATAGTATGGGCAAGCAGGGAGCTAGAACGATTCGC
AGTTAATCCTGGCCTGTTAGAAACATCAGAAGGCTGTAGACAAATACTGGGACAGCTACAACCATCCCTT
CAGACAGGATCAGAAGAACTTAGATCATTATATAATACAGTAGCAACCCTCTATTGTGTGCATCAAAGGA
TAGAGATAAAAGACACCAAGGAAGCTTTAGACAAGATAGAGGAAGAGCAAAACAAAAGTAAGACCACCGC
ACAGCAAGCGGCCGCTGATCTTCAGACCTGGAGGAGGAGATATGAGGGACAATTGGAGAAGTGAATTATA
TAAATATAAAGTAGTAAAAATTGAACCATTAGGAGTAGCACCCACCAAGGCAAAGAGAAGAGTGGTGCAG
AGAGAAAAAAGAGCAGTGGGAATAGGAGCTTTGTTCCTTGGGTTCTTGGGAGCAGCAGGAAGCACTATGG
GCGCAGCGTCAATGACGCTGACGGTACAGGCCAGACAATTATTGTCTGGTATAGTGCAGCAGCAGAACAA
TTTGCTGAGGGCTATTGAGGCGCAACAGCATCTGTTGCAACTCACAGTCTGGGGCATCAAGCAGCTCCAG
GCAAGAATCCTGGCTGTGGAAAGATACCTAAAGGATCAACAGCTCCTGGGGATTTGGGGTTGCTCTGGAA
AACTCATTTGCACCACTGCTGTGCCTTGGAATGCTAGTTGGAGTAATAAATCTCTGGAACAGATTTGGAA
TCACACGACCTGGATGGAGTGGGACAGAGAAATTAACAATTACACAAGCTTAATACACTCCTTAATTGAA
GAATCGCAAAACCAGCAAGAAAAGAATGAACAAGAATTATTGGAATTAGATAAATGGGCAAGTTTGTGGA
ATTGGTTTAACATAACAAATTGGCTGTGGTATATAAAATTATTCATAATGATAGTAGGAGGCTTGGTAGG
TTTAAGAATAGTTTTTGCTGTACTTTCTATAGTGAATAGAGTTAGGCAGGGATATTCACCATTATCGTTT
CAGACCCACCTCCCAACCCCGAGGGGACCCGACAGGCCCGAAGGAATAGAAGAAGAAGGTGGAGAGAGAG
ACAGAGACAGATCCATTCGATTAGTGAACGGATCTACAAATGGCAGTATTCATCCACAATTTTAAAAGAA
AAGGGGGGATTGGGGGGTACAGTGCAGGGGAAAGAATAGTAGACATAATAGCAACAGACATACAAACTAA
AGAATTACAAAAACAAATTACAAAAATTCAAAATTTTCGGGTTTATTACAGGGACAGCAGAAATTCACTT
TGAATTGCGAGTTTACTCCCTATCAGTGATAGAGAACGTATGTCGAGTTTACTCCCTATCAGTGATAGAG
AACGATGTCGAGTTTACTCCCTATCAGTGATAGAGAACGTATGTCGAGTTTACTCCCTATCAGTGATAGA
GAACGTATGTCGAGTTTACTCCCTATCAGTGATAGAGAACGTATGTCGAGTTTATCCCTATCAGTGATAG
AGAACGTATGTCGAGTTTACTCCCTATCAGTGATAGAGAACGTATGTCGAGGTAGGCGTGTACGGTGGGA
GGCCTATATAAGCAGAGCTCGTTTAGTGAACCGTCAGATCGCCTGGAGAATTGCGTACGGCCAGCATGGC
TGGACACCTGGCTTCAGACTTCGCCTTCTCACCCCCACCAGGTGGGGGTGATGGGTCAGCAGGGCTGGAG
CCGGGCTGGGTGGATTCTCGAACCTGGCTAAGCTTCCAAGGGCCTCCAGGTGGGCCTGGAATCGGACCAG
GCTCAGAGGTATTGGGGATCTCCCCATGTCCGCCCGCATACGAGTTCTGCGGAGGGATGGCATACTGTGG
ACCTCAGGTTGGACTGGGCCTAGTCCCCCAAGTTGGCGTGGAGACTTTGCAGCCTGAGGGCCAGGCAGGA
GCACGAGTGGAAAGCAACTCAGAGGGAACCTCCTCTGAGCCCTGTGCCGACCGCCCCAATGCCGTGAAGT
TGGAGAAGGTGGAACCAACTCCCGAGGAGTCCCAGGACATGAAAGCCCTGCAGAAGGAGCTAGAACAGTT
TGCCAAGCTGCTGAAGCAGAAGAGGATCACCTTGGGGTACACCCAGGCCGACGTGGGGCTCACCCTGGGC
GTTCTCTTTGGAAAGGTGTTCAGCCAGACCACCATCTGTCGCTTCGAGGCCTTGCAGCTCAGCCTTAAGA
ACATGTGTAAGCTGCGGCCCCTGCTGGAGAAGTGGGTGGAGGAAGCCGACAACAATGAGAACCTTCAGGA
GATATGCAAATCGGAGACCCTGGTGCAGGCCCGGAAGAGAAAGCGAACTAGCATTGAGAACCGTGTGAGG
TGGAGTCTGGAGACCATGTTTCTGAAGTGCCCGAAGCCCTCCCTACAGCAGATCACTCACATCGCCAATC
AGCTTGGGCTAGAGAAGGATGTGGTTCGAGTATGGTTCTGTAACCGGCGCCAGAAGGGCAAAAGATCAAG
TATTGAGTATTCCCAACGAGAAGAGTATGAGGCTACAGGGACACCTTTCCCAGGGGGGGCTGTATCCTTT
CCTCTGCCCCCAGGTCCCCACTTTGGCACCCCAGGCTATGGAAGCCCCCACTTCACCACACTCTACTCAG
TCCCTTTTCCTGAGGGCGAGGCCTTTCCCTCTGTTCCCGTCACTGCTCTGGGCTCTCCCATGCATTCAAA
CATCGATGGTTCTGGAGTGAAACAGACTTTGAATTTTGACCTTCTCAAGTTGGCGGGAGACGTGGAGTCC
AACCCAGGGCCCTCTAGAATGGCTGTCAGCGACGCTCTGCTCCCGTCCTTCTCCACGTTCGCGTCCGGCC
CGGCGGGAAGGGAGAAGACACTGCGTCCAGCAGGTGCCCCGACTAACCGTTGGCGTGAGGAACTCTCTCA
CATGAAGCGACTTCCCCCACTTCCCGGCCGCCCCTACGACCTGGCGGCGACGGTGGCCACAGACCTGGAG
AGTGGCGGAGCTGGTGCAGCTTGCAGCAGTAACAACCCGGCCCTCCTAGCCCGGAGGGAGACCGAGGAGT
TCAACGACCTCCTGGACCTAGACTTTATCCTTTCCAACTCGCTAACCCACCAGGAATCGGTGGCCGCCAC
CGTGACCACCTCGGCGTCAGCTTCATCCTCGTCTTCCCCAGCGAGCAGCGGCCCTGCCAGCGCGCCCTCC
ACCTGCAGCTTCAGCTATCCGATCCGGGCCGGGGGTGACCCGGGCGTGGCTGCCAGCAACACAGGTGGAG
GGCTCCTCTACAGCCGAGAATCTGCGCCACCTCCCACGGCCCCCTTCAACCTGGCGGACATCAATGACGT
GAGCCCCTCGGGCGGCTTCGTGGCTGAGCTCCTGCGGCCGGAGTTGGACCCAGTATACATTCCGCCACAG
CAGCCTCAGCCGCCAGGTGGCGGGCTGATGGGCAAGTTTGTGCTGAAGGCGTCTCTGACCACCCCTGGCA
GCGAGTACAGCAGCCCTTCGGTCATCAGTGTTAGCAAAGGAAGCCCAGACGGCAGCCACCCCGTGGTAGT
GGCGCCCTACAGCGGTGGCCCGCCGCGCATGTGCCCCAAGATTAAGCAAGAGGCGGTCCCGTCCTGCACG
GTCAGCCGGTCCCTAGAGGCCCATTTGAGCGCTGGACCCCAGCTCAGCAACGGCCACCGGCCCAACACAC
ACGACTTCCCCCTGGGGCGGCAGCTCCCCACCAGGACTACCCCTACACTGAGTCCCGAGGAACTGCTGAA
CAGCAGGGACTGTCACCCTGGCCTGCCTCTTCCCCCAGGATTCCATCCCCATCCGGGGCCCAACTACCCT
CCTTTCCTGCCAGACCAGATGCAGTCACAAGTCCCCTCTCTCCATTATCAAGAGCTCATGCCACCGGGTT
CCTGCCTGCCAGAGGAGCCCAAGCCAAAGAGGGGAAGAAGGTCGTGGCCCCGGAAAAGAACAGCCACCCA
CACTTGTGACTATGCAGGCTGTGGCAAAACCTATACCAAGAGTTCTCATCTCAAGGCACACCTGCGAACT
CACACAGGCGAGAAACCTTACCACTGTGACTGGGACGGCTGTGGGTGGAAATTCGCCCGCTCCGATGAAC
TGACCAGGCACTACCGCAAACACACAGGGCACCGGCCCTTTCAGTGCCAGAAGTGCGACAGGGCCTTTTC
CAGGTCGGACCACCTTGCCTTACACATGAAGAGGCACTTTTCCGGAGAGGGCAGAGGAAGTCTGCTAACA
TGCGGTGACGTCGAGGAGAATCCTGGCCCAGTTAACATGTATAACATGATGGAGACGGAGCTGAAGCCGC
CGGGCCCGCAGCAAGCTTCGGGGGGCGGCGGCGGAGGAGGCAACGCCACGGCGGCGGCGACCGGCGGCAA
CCAGAAGAACAGCCCGGACCGCGTCAAGAGGCCCATGAACGCCTTCATGGTATGGTCCCGGGGGCAGCGG
CGTAAGATGGCCCAGGAGAACCCCAAGATGCACAACTCGGAGATCAGCAAGCGCCTGGGCGCGGAGTGGA
AACTTTTGTCCGAGACCGAGAAGCGGCCGTTCATCGACGAGGCCAAGCGGCTGCGCGCTCTGCACATGAA
GGAGCACCCGGATTATAAATACCGGCCGCGGCGGAAAACCAAGACGCTCATGAAGAAGGATAAGTACACG
CTTCCCGGAGGCTTGCTGGCCCCCGGCGGGAACAGCATGGCGAGCGGGGTTGGGGTGGGCGCCGGCCTGG
GTGCGGGCGTGAACCAGCGCATGGACAGCTACGCGCACATGAACGGCTGGAGCAACGGCAGCTACAGCAT
GATGCAGGAGCAGCTGGGCTACCCGCAGCACCCGGGCCTCAACGCTCACGGCGCGGCACAGATGCAACCG
ATGCACCGCTACGACGTCAGCGCCCTGCAGTACAACTCCATGACCAGCTCGCAGACCTACATGAACGGCT
CGCCCACCTACAGCATGTCCTACTCGCAGCAGGGCACCCCCGGTATGGCGCTGGGCTCCATGGGCTCTGT
GGTCAAGTCCGAGGCCAGCTCCAGCCCCCCCGTGGTTACCTCTTCCTCCCACTCCAGGGCGCCCTGCCAG
GCCGGGGACCTCCGGGACATGATCAGCATGTACCTCCCCGGCGCCGAGGTGCCGGAGCCCGCTGCGCCCA
GTAGACTGCACATGGCCCAGCACTACCAGAGCGGCCCGGTGCCCGGCACGGCCATTAACGGCACACTGCC
CCTGTCGCACATGTGAACCGGTCTCGAGAATTCAATCAACCTCTGGATTACAAAATTTGTGAAAGATTGA
CTGGTATTCTTAACTATGTTGCTCCTTTTACGCTATGTGGATACGCTGCTTTAATGCCTTTGTATCATGC
TATTGCTTCCCGTATGGCTTTCATTTTCTCCTCCTTGTATAAATCCTGGTTGCTGTCTCTTTATGAGGAG
TTGTGGCCCGTTGTCAGGCAACGTGGCGTGGTGTGCACTGTGTTTGCTGACGCAACCCCCACTGGTTGGG
GCATTGCCACCACCTGTCAGCTCCTTTCCGGGACTTTCGCTTTCCCCCTCCCTATTGCCACGGCGGAACT
CATCGCCGCCTGCCTTGCCCGCTGCTGGACAGGGGCTCGGCTGTTGGGCACTGACAATTCCGTGGTGTTG
TCGGGGAAGCTGACGTCCTTTCCATGGCTGCTCGCCTGTGTTGCCACCTGGATTCTGCGCGGGACGTCCT
TCTGCTACGTCCCTTCGGCCCTCAATCCAGCGGACCTTCCTTCCCGCGGCCTGCTGCCGGCTCTGCGGCC
TCTTCCGCGTCTTCGCCTTCGCCCTCAGACGAGTCGGATCTCCCTTTGGGCCGCCTCCCCGCTAGCGATC
TGGCCTCCGCGCCGGGTTTTGGCGCCTCCCGCGGGCGCCCCCCTCCTCACGGCGAGCGCTGCCACGTCAG
ACGAAGGGCGCAGCGAGCGTCCTGATCCTTCCGCCCGGACGCTCAGGACAGCGGCCCGCTGCTCATAAGA
CTCGGCCTTAGAACCCCAGTATCAGCAGAAGGACATTTTAGGACGGGACTTGGGTGACTCTAGGGCACTG
GTTTTCTTTCCAGAGAGCGGAACAGGCGAGGAAAAGTAGTCCCTTCTCGGCGATTCTGCGGAGGGATCTC
CGTGGGGCGGTGAACGCCGATGATTATATAAGGACGCGCCGGGTGTGGCACAGCTAGTTCCGTCGCAGCC
GGGATTTGGGTCGCGGTTCTTGTTTGTGGATCGCTGTGATCGTCACTTGGTGAGTAGCGGGCTGCTGGGC
TGGCCGGGGCTTTCGTGGCCGCCGGGCCGCTCGGTGGGACGGAAGCGTGTGGAGAGACCGCCAAGGGCTG
TAGTCTGGGTCCGCGAGCAAGGTTGCCCTGAACTGGGGGTTGGGGGGAGCGCAGCAAAATGGCGGCTGTT
CCCGAGTCTTGAATGGAAGACGCTTGTGAGGCGGGCTGTGAGGTCGTTGAAACAAGGTGGGGGGCATGGT
GGGCGGCAAGAACCCAAGGTCTTGAGGCCTTCGCTAATGCGGGAAAGCTCTTATTCGGGTGAGATGGGCT
GGGGCACCATCTGGGGACCCTGACGTGAAGTTTGTCACTGACTGGAGAACTCGGTTTGTCGTCTGTTGCG
GGGGCGGCAGTTATGGCGGTGCCGTTGGGCAGTGCACCCGTACCTTTGGGAGCGCGCGCCCTCGTCGTGT
CGTGACGTCACCCGTTCTGTTGGCTTATAATGCAGGGTGGGGCCACCTGCCGGTAGGTGTGCGGTAGGCT
TTTCTCCGTCGCAGGACGCAGGGTTCGGGCCTAGGGTAGGCTCTCCTGAATCGACAGGCGCCGGACCTCT
GGTGAGGGGAGGGATAAGTGAGGCGTCAGTTTCTTTGGTCGGTTTTATGTACCTATCTTCTTAAGTAGCT
GAAGCTCCGGTTTTGAACTATGCGCTCGGGGTTGGCGAGTGTGTTTTGTGAAGTTTTTTAGGCACCTTTT
GAAATGTAATCATTTGGGTCAATATGTAATTTTCAGTGTTAGACTAGTAAATTGTCCGCTAAATTCTGGC
CGTTTTTGGCTTTTTTGTTAGACAAGCTTGTCACCATGTCTAGACTGGACAAGAGCAAAGTCATAAACGG
CGCTCTGGAATTACTCAATGGAGTCGGTATCGAAGGCCTGACGACAAGGAAACTCGCTCAAAAGCTGGGA
GTTGAGCAGCCTACCCTGTACTGGCACGTGAAGAACAAGCGGGCCCTGCTCGATGCCCTGCCAATCGAGA
TGCTGGACAGGCATCATACCCACTTCTGCCCCCTGGAAGGCGAGTCATGGCAAGACTTTCTGCGGAACAA
CGCCAAGTCATTCCGCTGTGCTCTCCTCTCACATCGCGACGGGGCTAAAGTGCATCTCGGCACCCGCCCA
ACAGAGAAACAGTACGAAACCCTGGAAAATCAGCTCGCGTTCCTGTGTCAGCAAGGCTTCTCCCTGGAGA
ACGCACTGTACGCTCTGTCCGCCGTGGGCCACTTTACACTGGGCTGCGTATTGGAGGAACAGGAGCATCA
AGTAGCAAAAGAGGAAAGAGAGACACCTACCACCGATTCTATGCCCCCACTTCTGAGACAAGCAATTGAG
CTGTTCGACCGGCAGGGAGCCGAACCTGCCTTCCTTTTCGGCCTGGAACTAATCATATGTGGCCTGGAGA
AACAGCTAAAGTGCGAAAGCGGCGGGCCGGCCGACGCCCTTGACGATTTTGACTTAGACATGCTCCCAGC
CGATGCCCTTGACGACTTTGACCTTGATATGCTGCCTGCTGACGCTCTTGACGATTTTGACCTTGACATG
CTCCCCGGGTAACTCGAGATCCGCCCCTCTCCCTCCCCCCCCCCNTAACGTTACTGGCCGAAGCCGCTTG
GAATAAGGCCGGTGTGCGTTTGTCTATATGTTATTTTCCACCATATTGCCGTCTTTTGGCAATGTGAGGG
CCCGGAAACCTGGCCCTGTCTTCTTGACGAGCATTCCTAGGGGTCTTTCCCCTCTCGCCAAAGGAATGCA
AGGTCTGTTGAATGTCGTGAAGGAAGCAGTTCCTCTGGAAGCTTCTTGAAGACAAACAACGTCTGTAGCG
ACCCTTTGCAGGCAGCGGAACCCCCCACCTGGCGACAGGTGCCTCTGCGGCCAAAAGCCACGTGTATAAG
ATACACCTGCAAAGGCGGCACAACCCCAGTGCCACGTTGTGAGTTGGATAGTTGTGGAAAGAGTCAAATG
GCTCTCCTCAAGCGTATTCAACAAGGGGCTGAAGGATGCCCAGAAGGTACCCCATTGTATGGGATCTGAT
CTGGGGCCTCGGTACACATGCTTTACATGTGTTTAGTCGAGGTTAAAAAAACGTCTAGGCCCCCCGAACC
ACGGGGACGTGGTTTTCCTTTGAAAAACACGATGATAATATG
